Addgene plasmid #126190: pBbS15a-RFP
Purpose: Constitutive expression vector for Escherichia coli. BglBrick compatible.
Depositing lab: Nigel Scrutton. Depositing organization: University of Manchester. Publication: SelProm: A Queryable and Predictive Expression Vector Selection Tool for Escherichia coli. Jervis AJ, Carbonell P, Taylor S, Sung R, Dunstan MS, Robinson CJ, Breitling R, Takano E, Scrutton NS. ACS Synth Biol. 2019 Mar 18. doi: 10.1021/acssynbio.8b00399. PubMed 30870592.
Backbone
  Vector backbone: pBb
  Backbone size w/o insert (bp): 3590
  Vector type: Bacterial Expression, Synthetic Biology
Growth in bacteria
  Bacterial resistance: Ampicillin, 100 μg/mL
  Growth temperature: 37°C
  Growth strain: DH5alpha
  Growth instructions: Grow bacterial cultures in 50µM Ampicillin
  Copy number: Low Copy
Gene/Insert
  Gene/Insert name: RFP
  Species: Synthetic
  Insert size (bp): 678
  Promoter: J23100
  Cloning method: Unknown
  Sequencing primers: 5′ GTTATTGTCTCATGAGCGGATAC
Terms and licenses: Academic/Nonprofit Terms; Industry Terms: Not Available to Industry
Depositor comments: Grow bacterial cultures in 50 micromolar Ampicillin. Cloning method was In-Fusion.
How to cite: pBbS15a-RFP was a gift from Nigel Scrutton (Addgene plasmid # 126190 ; http://n2t.net/addgene:126190 ; RRID:Addgene_126190)
