[The description below was written by a language model from this plasmid's Addgene catalogue record and pLannotate feature annotations shown in this document.]
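Description:
pBbS15a-RFP is a low-copy bacterial expression plasmid from the BglBrick-compatible pBb vector family, built for constitutive gene expression in Escherichia coli and used in synthetic biology. The full sequenced record is 4,268 nt, consistent with the listed 3,590 bp backbone plus a 678 bp insert. Replication depends on the pSC101 origin together with the Rep101 (RepA) initiator protein encoded next to it, and this pairing accounts for the low copy number. Selection is by ampicillin resistance, provided by a β-lactamase gene driven by its own bla promoter and followed by a lambda t0 terminator, which helps insulate the marker from the rest of the plasmid.

The payload is a synthetic red fluorescent protein gene, annotated as mRFP1, the monomeric derivative of DsRed. The catalogue lists its promoter as J23100, a strong member of the Anderson constitutive sigma-70 promoter series. The automated annotation instead flags a short fragment matching the closely related J23119 promoter just upstream of the coding sequence. That is expected given how similar the members of this series are, so the catalogue assignment is the more specific one. Transcription of the reporter is stopped by a tandem terminator made of rrnB T1 and the phage T7 early terminator T7Te. No ribosome binding site or repressor gene is annotated, and the absence of a repressor fits the inducer-free design.

The RFP serves as a quantitative fluorescent readout of expression strength from this combination of promoter, origin and marker. It also acts as a placeholder that can be exchanged for a gene of interest using BglBrick-style assembly. The depositor notes that this plasmid was built by In-Fusion cloning. It was deposited alongside work on a tool for selecting and predicting the behaviour of E. coli expression vectors.
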