Features (pLannotate 1.2.2; 9 found; start..end, strand, type, name):
      7..31      +  promoter       J23119(SpeI) promoter (fragment): bacterial promoter (Registry of Standard Biological Parts BBa J23119) modified to end with an SpeI site
     87..764     +  CDS            mRFP1: monomeric derivative of DsRed (Campbell et al., 2002)
    797..868     +  terminator     rrnB T1 terminator: transcription terminator T1 from the E. coli rrnB gene
    884..911     +  terminator     T7Te terminator: phage T7 early transcription terminator
   1442..2392    -  CDS            Rep101: RepA protein needed for replication with the pSC101 origin; rep101
   2440..2662    -  rep_origin     pSC101 ori: low-copy replication origin that requires the Rep101 protein
   3154..3248    -  terminator     lambda t0 terminator: transcription terminator from phage lambda
   3278..4138    -  CDS            AmpR: β-lactamase; bla; confers resistance to ampicillin, carbenicillin, and related antibiotics
   4139..4243    -  promoter       AmpR promoter: bla
>Addgene plasmid #126190 | pBbS15a-RFP | addgene full sequence | sequence record 247788 | Addgene NGS Result
GACGTCTTGACGGCTAGCTCAGTCCTAGGTACAGTGCTAGCAGGTTTAATCGAATTCAAAAGATCTTTTA
AGAAGGAGATATACATATGGCGAGTAGCGAAGACGTTATCAAAGAGTTCATGCGTTTCAAAGTTCGTATG
GAAGGTTCCGTTAACGGTCACGAGTTCGAAATCGAAGGTGAAGGTGAAGGTCGTCCGTACGAAGGTACCC
AGACCGCTAAACTGAAAGTTACCAAAGGTGGTCCGCTGCCGTTCGCTTGGGACATCCTGTCCCCGCAGTT
CCAGTACGGTTCCAAAGCTTACGTTAAACACCCGGCTGACATCCCGGACTACCTGAAACTGTCCTTCCCG
GAAGGTTTCAAATGGGAACGTGTTATGAACTTCGAAGACGGTGGTGTTGTTACCGTTACCCAGGACTCCT
CCCTGCAAGACGGTGAGTTCATCTACAAAGTTAAACTGCGTGGTACCAACTTCCCGTCCGACGGTCCGGT
TATGCAGAAAAAAACCATGGGTTGGGAAGCTTCCACCGAACGTATGTACCCGGAAGACGGTGCTCTGAAA
GGTGAAATCAAAATGCGTCTGAAACTGAAAGACGGTGGTCACTACGACGCTGAAGTTAAAACCACCTACA
TGGCTAAAAAACCGGTTCAGCTGCCGGGTGCTTACAAAACCGACATCAAACTGGACATCACCTCCCACAA
CGAAGACTACACCATCGTTGAACAGTACGAACGTGCTGAAGGTCGTCACTCCACCGGTGCTTAAGGATCC
AAACTCGAGTAAGGATCTCCAGGCATCAAATAAAACGAAAGGCTCAGTCGAAAGACTGGGCCTTTCGTTT
TATCTGTTGTTTGTCGGTGAACGCTCTCTACTAGAGTCACACTGGCTCACCTTCGGGTGGGCCTTTCTGC
GTTTATACCTAGGGTACGGGTTTTGCTGCCCGCAAACGGGCTGTTCTGGTGTTGCTAGTTTGTTATCAGA
ATCGCAGATCCGGCTTCAGCCGGTTTGCCGGCTGAAAGCGCTATTTCTTCCAGAATTGCCATGATTTTTT
CCCCACGGGAGGCGTCACTGGCTCCCGTGTTGTCGGCAGCTTTGATTCGATAAGCAGCATCGCCTGTTTC
AGGCTGTCTATGTGTGACTGTTGAGCTGTAACAAGTTGTCTCAGGTGTTCAATTTCATGTTCTAGTTGCT
TTGTTTTACTGGTTTCACCTGTTCTATTAGGTGTTACATGCTGTTCATCTGTTACATTGTCGATCTGTTC
ATGGTGAACAGCTTTGAATGCACCAAAAACTCGTAAAAGCTCTGATGTATCTATCTTTTTTACACCGTTT
TCATCTGTGCATATGGACAGTTTTCCCTTTGATATGTAACGGTGAACAGTTGTTCTACTTTTGTTTGTTA
GTCTTGATGCTTCACTGATAGATACAAGAGCCATAAGAACCTCAGATCCTTCCGTATTTAGCCAGTATGT
TCTCTAGTGTGGTTCGTTGTTTTTGCGTGAGCCATGAGAACGAACCATTGAGATCATACTTACTTTGCAT
GTCACTCAAAAATTTTGCCTCAAAACTGGTGAGCTGAATTTTTGCAGTTAAAGCATCGTGTAGTGTTTTT
CTTAGTCCGTTATGTAGGTAGGAATCTGATGTAATGGTTGTTGGTATTTTGTCACCATTCATTTTTATCT
GGTTGTTCTCAAGTTCGGTTACGAGATCCATTTGTCTATCTAGTTCAACTTGGAAAATCAACGTATCAGT
CGGGCGGCCTCGCTTATCAACCACCAATTTCATATTGCTGTAAGTGTTTAAATCTTTACTTATTGGTTTC
AAAACCCATTGGTTAAGCCTTTTAAACTCATGGTAGTTATTTTCAAGCATTAACATGAACTTAAATTCAT
CAAGGCTAATCTCTATATTTGCCTTGTGAGTTTTCTTTTGTGTTAGTTCTTTTAATAACCACTCATAAAT
CCTCATAGAGTATTTGTTTTCAAAAGACTTAACATGTTCCAGATTATATTTTATGAATTTTTTTAACTGG
AAAAGATAAGGCAATATCTCTTCACTAAAAACTAATTCTAATTTTTCGCTTGAGAACTTGGCATAGTTTG
TCCACTGGAAAATCTCAAAGCCTTTAACCAAAGGATTCCTGATTTCCACAGTTCTCGTCATCAGCTCTCT
GGTTGCTTTAGCTAATACACCATAAGCATTTTCCCTACTGATGTTCATCATCTGAGCGTATTGGTTATAA
GTGAACGATACCGTCCGTTCTTTCCTTGTAGGGTTTTCAATCGTGGGGTTGAGTAGTGCCACACAGCATA
AAATTAGCTTGGTTTCATGCTCCGTTAAGTCATAGCGACTAATCGCTAGTTCATTTGCTTTGAAAACAAC
TAATTCAGACATACATCTCAATTGGTCTAGGTGATTTTAATCACTATACCAATTGAGATGGGCTAGTCAA
TGATAATTACTAGTCCTTTTCCCGGGTGATCTGGGTATCTGTAAATTCTGCTAGACCTTTGCTGGAAAAC
TTGTAAATTCTGCTAGACCCTCTGTAAATTCCGCTAGACCTTTGTGTGTTTTTTTTGTTTATATTCAAGT
GGTTATAATTTATAGAATAAAGAAAGAATAAAAAAAGATAAAAAGAATAGATCCCAGCCCTGTGTATAAC
TCACTACTTTAGTCAGTTCCGCAGTATTACAAAAGGATGTCGCAAACGCTGTTTGCTCCTCTACAAAACA
GACCTTAAAACCCTAAAGGCTTAAGTAGCACCCTCGCAAGCTCGGGCAAATCGCTGAATATTCCTTTTGT
CTCCGACCATCAGGCACCTGAGTCGCTGTCTTTTTCGTGACATTCAGTTCGCTGCGCTCACGGCTCTGGC
AGTGAATGGGGGTAAATGGCACTACAGGCGCCTTTTATGGATTCATGCAAGGAAACTACCCATAATACAA
GAAAAGCCCGTCACGGGCTTCTCAGGGCGTTTTATGGCGGGTCTGCTATGTGGTGCTATCTGACTTTTTG
CTGTTCAGCAGTTCCTGCCCTCTGATTTTCCAGTCTGACCACTTCGGATTATCCCGTGACAGGTCATTCA
GACTGGCTAATGCACCCAGTAAGGCAGCGGTATCATCAACAGGCTTACCCGTCTTACTGTCCCTAGTGCT
TGGATTCTCACCAATAAAAAACGCCCGGCGGCAACCGAGCGTTCTGAACAAATCCAGATGGAGTTCTGAG
GTCATTACTGGATCTATCAACAGGAGTCCAAGCGAGCTCGTAAACTTGGTCTGACAGTTACCAATGCTTA
ATCAGTGAGGCACCTATCTCAGCGATCTGTCTATTTCGTTCATCCATAGTTGCCTGACTCCCCGTCGTGT
AGATAACTACGATACGGGAGGGCTTACCATCTGGCCCCAGTGCTGCAATGATACCGCGAGACCCACGCTC
ACCGGCTCCAGATTTATCAGCAATAAACCAGCCAGCCGGAAGGGCCGAGCGCAGAAGTGGTCCTGCAACT
TTATCCGCCTCCATCCAGTCTATTAATTGTTGCCGGGAAGCTAGAGTAAGTAGTTCGCCAGTTAATAGTT
TGCGCAACGTTGTTGCCATTGCTACAGGCATCGTGGTGTCACGCTCGTCGTTTGGTATGGCTTCATTCAG
CTCCGGTTCCCAACGATCAAGGCGAGTTACATGATCCCCCATGTTGTGCAAAAAAGCGGTTAGCTCCTTC
GGTCCTCCGATCGTTGTCAGAAGTAAGTTGGCCGCAGTGTTATCACTCATGGTTATGGCAGCACTGCATA
ATTCTCTTACTGTCATGCCATCCGTAAGATGCTTTTCTGTGACTGGTGAGTACTCAACCAAGTCATTCTG
AGAATAGTGTATGCGGCGACCGAGTTGCTCTTGCCCGGCGTCAATACGGGATAATACCGCGCCACATAGC
AGAACTTTAAAAGTGCTCATCATTGGAAAACGTTCTTCGGGGCGAAAACTCTCAAGGATCTTACCGCTGT
TGAGATCCAGTTCGATGTAACCCACTCGTGCACCCAACTGATCTTCAGCATCTTTTACTTTCACCAGCGT
TTCTGGGTGAGCAAAAACAGGAAGGCAAAATGCCGCAAAAAAGGGAATAAGGGCGACACGGAAATGTTGA
ATACTCATACTCTTCCTTTTTCAATATTATTGAAGCATTTATCAGGGTTATTGTCTCATGAGCGGATACA
TATTTGAATGTATTTAGAAAAATAAACAAATAGGGGTTCCGCGCACATTTCCCCGAAAAGTGCCACCT
